Addgene plasmid #79684: VRK1_HUMAN_D0
Purpose: This plasmid encodes the kinase domain of VRK1. Intended for co-expression with Lambda Phosphatase that accompanies this set to enhance bacterial kinase expression.
Depositing lab: John Chodera & Nicholas Levinson & Markus Seeliger. Depositing organization: Memorial Sloan-Kettering Cancer Center. Publication: An open library of human kinase domain constructs for automated bacterial expression. Albanese SK, Parton DL, Isik M, Rodriguez-Laureano L, Hanson SM, Behr JM, Gradia S, Jeans C, Levinson NM, Seeliger MA, Chodera JD. Biochemistry. 2018 Jul 13. doi: 10.1021/acs.biochem.7b01081. PubMed 30004690.
Backbone
  Vector backbone: pET His10 TEV LIC cloning vector (2B-T-10)
  Backbone manufacturer: Scott Gradia (Addgene plasmid # 78173)
  Vector type: Bacterial Expression
Growth in bacteria
  Bacterial resistance: Ampicillin, 100 μg/mL
  Growth temperature: 37°C
  Growth strain: DH5alpha
  Copy number: Low Copy
Gene/Insert
  Gene/Insert name: VRK1
  Species: H. sapiens (human)
  Entrez Gene: VRK1 (a.k.a. PCH1, PCH1A)
  Promoter: T7
  Tag / fusion protein: His10-TEV (N terminal on backbone)
  Cloning method: Ligation Independent Cloning
  Sequencing primers: 5′ T7; 3′ T7 reverse
Terms and licenses: Academic/Nonprofit Terms; Industry Terms: Not Available to Industry
Depositor comments: This plasmid was generated as part of an open library of human kinase domain constructs for automated bacterial expression. The work can be found here doi: http://dx.doi.org/10.1101/038711 The lambda phosphatase expression vector can be found at https://www.addgene.org/79748/ The YopH Phosphatase expression vector can be found at https://www.addgene.org/79749/
How to cite: VRK1_HUMAN_D0 was a gift from John Chodera & Nicholas Levinson & Markus Seeliger (Addgene plasmid # 79684 ; http://n2t.net/addgene:79684 ; RRID:Addgene_79684)
