[The description below was written by a language model from this plasmid's Addgene catalogue record.]
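Description:
VRK1_HUMAN_D0 is a bacterial expression plasmid that encodes the kinase domain of human VRK1 (vaccinia-related kinase 1). It is built on the pET His10 TEV LIC cloning vector (2B-T-10), and the insert was introduced by ligation-independent cloning. The plasmid is selected with ampicillin, is listed as low copy, and is propagated in a standard cloning strain such as DH5alpha. The record provides no feature table, so the origin of replication and the exact domain boundaries of the VRK1 fragment are not stated.

Expression is driven by a T7 promoter, so protein production requires a host that supplies T7 RNA polymerase, whereas the cloning strain serves only for maintenance. The backbone adds an N-terminal His10 tag followed by a TEV protease recognition site. The ten-histidine tag allows capture of the kinase domain by immobilised metal affinity chromatography, and TEV cleavage can then remove the tag to leave a near-native protein.

The construct belongs to an open library of human kinase domain constructs designed for automated bacterial expression. It is intended for co-expression with the lambda phosphatase vector that accompanies the set; a YopH phosphatase vector is also available in the collection. Co-expressing a phosphatase keeps the kinase dephosphorylated and is used here to enhance kinase yield in bacteria. Typical applications would be the production of recombinant VRK1 kinase domain for biochemical, biophysical or structural studies, although the record does not specify particular downstream uses.
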