>Addgene plasmid #79684 | VRK1_HUMAN_D0 | depositor partial sequence | sequence record 149006 | Sequence of gene (VRK1_HUMAN) inserted into backbone.
CGTGTAAAAGCAGCTCAAGCTGGAAGACAGAGCTCTGCAAAGAGACATCTTGCAGAACAATTTGCAGTTG
GAGAGATAATAACTGACATGGCAAAAAAGGAATGGAAAGTAGGATTACCCATTGGCCAAGGAGGCTTTGG
CTGTATATATCTTGCTGATATGAATTCTTCAGAGTCAGTTGGCAGTGATGCACCTTGTGTTGTAAAAGTG
GAACCCAGTGACAATGGACCTCTTTTTACTGAATTAAAGTTCTACCAACGAGCTGCAAAACCAGAGCAAA
TTCAGAAATGGATTCGTACCCGTAAGCTGAAGTACCTGGGTGTTCCTAAGTATTGGGGGTCTGGTCTACA
TGACAAAAATGGAAAAAGTTACAGGTTTATGATAATGGATCGCTTTGGGAGTGACCTTCAGAAAATATAT
GAAGCAAATGCCAAAAGGTTTTCTCGGAAAACTGTCTTGCAGCTAAGCTTAAGAATTCTGGATATTCTGG
AATATATTCACGAGCATGAGTATGTGCATGGAGATATCAAGGCCTCAAATCTTCTTCTGAACTACAAGAA
TCCTGACCAGGTGTACTTGGTAGATTATGGCCTTGCTTATCGGTACTGCCCAGAAGGAGTTCATAAAGAA
TACAAAGAAGACCCCAAAAGATGTCACGATGGCACTATTGAATTCACGAGCATCGATGCACACAATGGCG
TGGCCCCATCAAGACGTGGTGATTTGGAAATACTTGGTTATTGCATGATCCAATGGCTTACTGGCCATCT
TCCTTGGGAGGATAATTTGAAAGATCCTAAATATGTTAGAGATTCCAAAATTAGATACAGAGAAAATATT
GCAAGTTTGATGGACAAATGTTTTCCTGAGAAAAACAAACCAGGTGAAATTGCCAAATACATGGAAACAG
TGAAATTACTAGACTACACTGAAAAACCTCTTTATGAAAATTTACGTGACATTCTTTTGCAAGGACTAAA
AGCTATAGGAAGTAAGGATGATGGCAAATTGGACCTCAGTGTTGTGGAGAATGGAGGTTTGAAAGCAAAA
ACAATAACAAAGAAGCGAAAGAAAGAAATTGAAGAA
