>Addgene plasmid #79684 | VRK1_HUMAN_D0 | addgene partial sequence | sequence record 159277 | T7 5'-TAATACGACTCACTATAGGG-3'
TCCGGAGAGCTCTTTAATTAAGCGGCCGCCCTGCAGGACTCGAGTTCTAGAAATAATTTTGTTTAACTTT
AAGAAGGAGATATACATATGAAATCTTCTCACCATCACCATCACCATCACCATCACCATGAAAACCTGTA
CTTCCAATCCAATGCACGTGTAAAAGCAGCTCAAGCTGGAAGACAGAGCTCTGCAAAGAGACATCTTGCA
GAACAATTTGCAGTTGGAGAGATAATAACTGACATGGCAAAAAAGGAATGGAAAGTAGGATTACCCATTG
GCCAAGGAGGCTTTGGCTGTATATATCTTGCTGATATGAATTCTTCAGAGTCAGTTGGCAGTGATGCACC
TTGTGTTGTAAAAGTGGAACCCAGTGACAATGGACCTCTTTTTACTGAATTAAAGTTCTACCAACGAGCT
GCAAAACCAGAGCAAATTCAGAAATGGATTCGTACCCGTAAGCTGAAGTACCTGGGTGTTCCTAAGTATT
GGGGGTCTGGTCTACATGACAAAAATGGAAAAAGTTACAGGTTTATGATAATGGATCGCTTTGGGAGTGA
CCTTCAGAAAATATATGAAGCAAATGCCAAAAGGTTTTCTCGGAAAACTGTCTTGCAGCTAAGCTTAAGA
ATTCTGGATATTCTGGAATATATTCACGAGCATGAGTATGTGCATGGAGATATCAAGGCCTCAAATCTTC
TTCTGAACTACAAGAATCCTGACCAGGTGTACTTGGTAGATTATGGCCTTGCTTATCGGTACTGCCCAGA
AGGAGTTCATAAAGAATACAAAGAAGACCCCAAAAGATGTCACGATGGCACTATTGAATTCACGAGCATC
GATGCACACAATGGCGTGGCCCCATCAAGACGTGGTGATTTGGAAATACTTGGTTATTGCATGATCCAAT
GGCTTACTGGCCATCTTCCTTGGGAGGATAATTTGAAAGATCCTAA
