>Addgene plasmid #79684 | VRK1_HUMAN_D0 | addgene partial sequence | sequence record 159278 | T7term 5'-GCTAGTTATTGCTCAGCGG-3'
TTTCGGGCTTTGTTAGCAGCCGGATCAGCGCGCACGCGTGGTACCGGCCGGCCACCAGGTGGCGCGCCGC
GATCGCGGATCCGTTATCCACTTCCAATGTTATTATTCTTCAATTTCTTTCTTTCGCTTCTTTGTTATTG
TTTTTGCTTTCAAACCTCCATTCTCCACAACACTGAGGTCCAATTTGCCATCATCCTTACTTCCTATAGC
TTTTAGTCCTTGCAAAAGAATGTCACGTAAATTTTCATAAAGAGGTTTTTCAGTGTAGTCTAGTAATTTC
ACTGTTTCCATGTATTTGGCAATTTCACCTGGTTTGTTTTTCTCAGGAAAACATTTGTCCATCAAACTTG
CAATATTTTCTCTGTATCTAATTTTGGAATCTCTAACATATTTAGGATCTTTCAAATTATCCTCCCAAGG
AAGATGGCCAGTAAGCCATTGGATCATGCAATAACCAAGTATTTCCAAATCACCACGTCTTGATGGGGCC
ACGCCATTGTGTGCATCGATGCTCGTGAATTCAATAGTGCCATCGTGACATCTTTTGGGGTCTTCTTTGT
ATTCTTTATGAACTCCTTCTGGGCAGTACCGATAAGCAAGGCCATAATCTACCAAGTACACCTGGTCAGG
ATTCTTGTAGTTCAGAAGAAGATTTGAGGCCTTGATATCTCCATGCACATACTCATGCTCGTGAATATAT
TCCAGAATATCCAGAATTCTTAAGCTTAGCTGCAAGACAGTTTTCCGAGAAAACCTTTTGGCATTTGCTT
CATATATTTTCTGAAGGTCACTCCCAAAGCGATCCATTATCATAAACCTGTAACTTTTTCCATTTTTGTC
ATGTAGACCAGACCCCCAATACTTAGGAACACCCAGGTACTTCAGCTTACGGGTACGAATCCATTTCTGA
ATTTGCTCTGGTTTTGCAGCTCGTTGGTAGAACTTTAATTCAGTAAAAAGAGGTCCATTGTCACTGGGTT
CCACTTTTACAACACAAGGTGCATCACTGCCAACTGACTCTGAAGAATTCATATCAGCAAGA
